>Addgene plasmid #172197 | pET-21a(+)-BMTU UDG-6xHis | addgene full sequence | sequence record 345439 | Addgene NGS Result
TAATACGACTCACTATAGGGGAATTGTGAGCGGATAACAATTCCCCTCTAGGATCATGCATAAATAATTT
TGTTTAACTTTAAGAAGGAGATATACATATGCATCATCATCACCACCATGAGCTGATTTCACCGCTTGAC
CCTGGATGGGACGCCGCGTTGGCTGCGCAGACAGAGGCCTTGGATGTTGTTGGAAAAGACCTGGTTCGTC
GTCGCGTAGCCGGTGAATATATCCTGCCTGCTCCAGAGCACGTGTTACGTTCTTTTCGCCAACCTTTCGA
TCAAGTCAAGGTGTTGGTATTAGGACAAGACCCGTACCCAACACCTGGACACCCAATCGGATTGAGCTTC
GCAGTGGATCGTGACGTCCGCCCTTTACCACGCAGTCTTGTGAACATTTATCAAGAATTGTCCACTGACT
TGGGGATTCCACCTGCTAGTCATGGGGACCTGACGGCTTGGACCGAGCAAGGGGTTCTTATGCTGAACCG
CGTCTTGACTGTTCGTGCCGGAGCAGCGGCATCTCACCGCGGCATCGGTTGGGAGCAAATTACACAAACC
GCTGTGGAAGCCCTTGCCGCACGTGGTACACCCCTGGTAGCCATTTTATGGGGCAACGATGCCCGCAAAA
TGGCTCCCGTGCTTCGCCAAGGCGGAGCAACGGCAATTATTGAGTCTCCGCATCCCTCACCCTTATCCGC
TCATCGTGGCTTCTTTGGGAGTCGTCCATTCTCGCGTACAAACGAGATGCTTGAGCAGTTGGGTGCAGAT
CCTGTCGATTGGCGTGTTGAACGTGACTGAGCAATAACTAGCATAACCCCTTGGGGCCTCTAAACGGGTC
TTGAGGGGTTTTTTGCTGAAAGGAGGAACTATATCCGGATTGGCGAATGGG
[124 nt withheld, positions 892-1015]
C
[91 nt withheld, positions 1017-1107]
A
[49 nt withheld, positions 1109-1157]
CCTTTGACGTTGGAGTCCACGTTCTTT
[37 nt withheld, positions 1185-1221]
ACCCTATCTCGGTCTATTCTTTTGATTTATAAGGGATTTTGCCGATTTCGGCCTATTGGTTAAAAAATGA
GCTGATTTAACAAAAATTTAACGCGAATTTTAACAAAATATTAACGCTTACAATTTAGGTGGCACTTTTC
GGGGAAATGTGCGCGGAACCCCTATTTGTTTATTTTTCTAAATACATTCAAATATGTATCCGCTCATGAG
ACAATAACCCTGATAAATGCTTCAATAATATTGAAAAAGGAAGAGTATGAGTATTCAACATTTCCGTGTC
GCCCTTATTCCCTTTTTTGCGGCATTTTGCCTTCCTGTTTTTGCTCACCCAGAAACGCTGGTGAAAGTAA
AAGATGCTGAAGATCAGTTGGGTGCACGAGTGGGTTACATCGAACTGGATCTCAACAGCGGTAAGATCCT
TGAGAGTTTTCGCCCCGAAGAACGTTTTCCAATGATGAGCACTTTTAAAGTTCTGCTATGTGGCGCGGTA
TTATCCCGTATTGACGCCGGGCAAGAGCAACTCGGTCGCCGCATACACTATTCTCAGAATGACTTGGTTG
AGTACTCACCAGTCACAGAAAAGCATCTTACGGATGGCATGACAGTAAGAGAATTATGCAGTGCTGCCAT
AACCATGAGTGATAACACTGCGGCCAACTTACTTCTGACAACGATCGGAGGACCGAAGGAGCTAACCGCT
TTTTTGCACAACATGGGGGATCATGTAACTCGCCTTGATCGTTGGGAACCGGAGCTGAATGAAGCCATAC
CAAACGACGAGCGTGACACCACGATGCCTGCAGCAATGGCAACAACGTTGCGCAAACTATTAACTGGCGA
ACTACTTACTCTAGCTTCCCGGCAACAATTAATAGACTGGATGGAGGCGGATAAAGTTGCAGGACCACTT
CTGCGCTCGGCCCTTCCGGCTGGCTGGTTTATTGCTGATAAATCTGGAGCCGGTGAGCGTGGGTCTCGCG
GTATCATTGCAGCACTGGGGCCAGATGGTAAGCCCTCCCGTATCGTAGTTATCTACACGACGGGGAGTCA
GGCAACTATGGATGAACGAAATAGACAGATCGCTGAGATAGGTGCCTCACTGATTAAGCATTGGTAACTG
TCAGACCAAGTTTACTCATATATACTTTAGATTGATTTAAAACTTCATTTTTAATTTAAAAGGATCTAGG
TGAAGATCCTTTTTGATAATCTCATGACCAAAATCCCTTAACGTGAGTTTTCGTTCCACTGAGCGTCAGA
CCCCGTAGAAAAGATCAAAGGATCTTCTTGAGATCCTTTTTTTCTGCGCGTAATCTGCTGCTTGCAAACA
AAAAAACCACCGCTACCAGCGGTGGTTTGTTTGCCGGATCAAGAGCTACCAACTCTTTTTCCGAAGGTAA
CTGGCTTCAGCAGAGCGCAGATACCAAATACTGTCCTTCTAGTGTAGCCGTAGTTAGGCCACCACTTCAA
GAACTCTGTAGCACCGCCTACATACCTCGCTCTGCTAATCCTGTTACCAGTGGCTGCTGCCAGTGGCGAT
AAGTCGTGTCTTACCGGGTTGGACTCAAGACGATAGTTACCGGATAAGGCGCAGCGGTCGGGCTGAACGG
GGGGTTCGTGCACACAGCCCAGCTTGGAGCGAACGACCTACACCGAACTGAGATACCTACAGCGTGAGCT
ATGAGAAAGCGCCACGCTTCCCGAAGGGAGAAAGGCGGACAGGTATCCGGTAAGCGGCAGGGTCGGAACA
GGAGAGCGCACGAGGGAGCTTCCAGGGGGAAACGCCTGGTATCTTTATAGTCCTGTCGGGTTTCGCCACC
TCTGACTTGAGCGTCGATTTTTGTGATGCTCGTCAGGGGGGCGGAGCCTATGGAAAAACGCCAGCAACGC
GGCCTTTTTACGGTTCCTGGCCTTTTGCTGGCCTTTTGCTCACATGTTCTTTCCTGCGTTATCCCCTGAT
TCTGTGGATAACCGTATTACCGCCTTTGAGTGAGCTGATACCGCTCGCCGCAGCCGAACGACCGAGCGCA
GCGAGTCAGTGAGCGAGGAAGCGGAAGAGCGCCTGATGCGGTATTTTCTCCTTACGCATCTGTGCGGTAT
TTCACACCGCAATGGTGCACTCTCAGTACAATCTGCTCTGATGCCGCATAGTTAAGCCAGTATACACTCC
GCTATCGCTACGTGACTGGGTCATGGCTGCGCCCCGACACCCGCCAACACCCGCTGACGCGCCCTGACGG
GCTTGTCTGCTCCCGGCATCCGCTTACAGACAAGCTGTGACCGTCTCCGGGAGCTGCATGTGTCAGAGGT
TTTCACCGTCATCACCGAAACGCGCGAGGCAGCTGCGGTAAAGCTCATCAGCGTGGTCGTGAAGCGATTC
ACAGATGTCTGCCTGTTCATCCGCGTCCAGCTCGTTGAGTTTCTCCAGAAGCGTTAATGTCTGGCTTCTG
ATAAAGCGGGCCATGTTAAGGGCGGTTTTTTCCTGTTTGGTCACTGATGCCTCCGTGTAAGGGGGATTTC
TGTTCATGGGGGTAATGATACCGATGAAACGAGAGAGGATGCTCACGATACGGGTTACTGATGATGAACA
TGCCCGGTTACTGGAACGTTGTGAGGGTAAACAACTGGCGGTATGGATGCGGCGGGACCAGAGAAAAATC
ACTCAGGGTCAATGCCAGCGCTTCGTTAATACAGATGTAGGTGTTCCACAGGGTAGCCAGCAGCATCCTG
CGATGCAGATCCGGAACATAATGGTGCAGGGCGCTGACTTCCGCGTTTCCAGACTTTACGAAACACGGAA
ACCGAAGACCATTCATGTTGTTGCTCAGGTCGCAGACGTTTTGCAGCAGCAGTCGCTTCACGTTCGCTCG
CGTATCGGTGATTCATTCTGCTAACCAGTAAGGCAACCCCGCCAGCCTAGCCGGGTCCTCAACGACAGGA
GCACGATCATGCGCACCCGTGGGGCCGCCATGCCGGCGATAATGGCCTGCTTCTCGCCGAAACGTTTGGT
GGCGGGACCAGTGACGAAGGCTTGAGCGAGGGCGTGCAAGATTCCGAATACCGCAAGCGACAGGCCGATC
ATCGTCGCGCTCCAGCGAAAGCGGTCCTCGCCGAAAATGACCCAGAGCGCTGCCGGCACCTGTCCTACGA
GTTGCATGATAAAGAAGACAGTCATAAGTGCGGCGACGATAGTCATGCCCCGCGCCCACCGGAAGGAGCT
GACTGGGTTGAAGGCTCTCAAGGGCATCGGTCGAGATCCCGGTGCCTAATGAGTGAGCTAACTTACATTA
ATTGCGTTGCGCTCACTGCCCGCTTTCCAGTCGGGAAACCTGTCGTGCCAGCTGCATTAATGAATCGGCC
AACGCGCGGGGAGAGGCGGTTTGCGTATTGGGCGCCAGGGTGGTTTTTCTTTTCACCAGTGAGACGGGCA
ACAGCTGATTGCCCTTCACCGCCTGGCCCTGAGAGAGTTGCAGCAAGCGGTCCACGCTGGTTTGCCCCAG
CAGGCGAAAATCCTGTTTGATGGTGGTTAACGGCGGGATATAACATGAGCTGTCTTCGGTATCGTCGTAT
CCCACTACCGAGATATCCGCACCAACGCGCAGCCCGGACTCGGTAATGGCGCGCATTGCGCCCAGCGCCA
TCTGATCGTTGGCAACCAGCATCGCAGTGGGAACGATGCCCTCATTCAGCATTTGCATGGTTTGTTGAAA
ACCGGACATGGCACTCCAGTCGCCTTCCCGTTCCGCTATCGGCTGAATTTGATTGCGAGTGAGATATTTA
TGCCAGCCAGCCAGACGCAGACGCGCCGAGACAGAACTTAATGGGCCCGCTAACAGCGCGATTTGCTGGT
GACCCAATGCGACCAGATGCTCCACGCCCAGTCGCGTACCGTCTTCATGGGAGAAAATAATACTGTTGAT
GGGTGTCTGGTCAGAGACATCAAGAAATAACGCCGGAACATTAGTGCAGGCAGCTTCCACAGCAATGGCA
TCCTGGTCATCCAGCGGATAGTTAATGATCAGCCCACTGACGCGTTGCGCGAGAAGATTGTGCACCGCCG
CTTTACAGGCTTCGACGCCGCTTCGTTCTACCATCGACACCACCACGCTGGCACCCAGTTGATCGGCGCG
AGATTTAATCGCCGCGACAATTTGCGACGGCGCGTGCAGGGCCAGACTGGAGGTGGCAACGCCAATCAGC
AACGACTGTTTGCCCGCCAGTTGTTGTGCCACGCGGTTGGGAATGTAATTCAGCTCCGCCATCGCCGCTT
CCACTTTTTCCCGCGTTTTCGCAGAAACGTGGCTGGCCTGGTTCACCACGCGGGAAACGGTCTGATAAGA
GACACCGGCATACTCTGCGACATCGTATAACGTTACTGGTTTCACATTCACCACCCTGAATTGACTCTCT
TCCGGGCGCTATCATGCCATACCGCGAAAGGTTTTGCGCCATTCGATGGTGTCCGGGATCTCGACGCTCT
CCCTTATGCGACTCCTGCATTAGGAAGCAGCCCAGTAGTAGGTTGAGGCCGTTGAGCACCGCCGCCGCAA
GGAATGGTGCATGCAAGGAGATGGCGCCCAACAGTCCCCCGGCCACGGGGCCTGCCACCATACCCACGCC
GAAACAAGCGCTCATGAGCCCGAAGTGGCGAGCCCGATCTTCCCCATCGGTGATGTCGGCGATATAGGCG
CCAGCAACCGCACCTGTGGCGCCGGTGATGCCGGCCACGATGCGTCCGGCGTAGAGGATCGAGATCTCGA
TCCCGCGAAAT
Features (pLannotate 1.2.2; 17 found; start..end, strand, type, name):
      1..19      +  promoter       T7 promoter: promoter for bacteriophage T7 RNA polymerase
     20..44      +  protein_bind   lac operator: The lac repressor binds to the lac operator to inhibit transcription in E. coli. This inhibition can be relieved by adding lactose or isopropyl-β-D-thiogalactopyranoside (IPTG). lac repressor encoded by lacI
     69..91      +  RBS            RBS: efficient ribosome binding site from bacteriophage T7 gene 10 (Olins and Rangwala, 1989)
    144..785     +  CDS            ung (fragment): UNG_MYCTU - Experimental evidence at protein level: Swiss-Prot protein existence level 1. Excises uracil residues from the DNA which can arise as a result of misincorporation of dUMP residues by DNA polymerase or due to deamination of cytosine. From Mycobacterium tuberculosis (strain ATCC 25618 / H37Rv).
    808..855     +  terminator     T7 terminator: transcription terminator for bacteriophage T7 RNA polymerase
    892..1320    +  rep_origin     f1 ori (sequence partly withheld): f1 bacteriophage origin of replication; arrow indicates direction of (+) strand synthesis
   1373..1477    +  promoter       AmpR promoter: bla
   1478..2338    +  CDS            AmpR: β-lactamase; bla; confers resistance to ampicillin, carbenicillin, and related antibiotics
   2509..3097    +  rep_origin     ori: high-copy-number ColE1/pMB1/pBR322/pUC origin of replication
   3283..3422    -  misc_feature   bom: basis of mobility region from pBR322
   3524..3715    -  CDS            rop: Rop protein, which maintains plasmids at low copy number; rop
   3732..4112    +  CDS            YPB1_ECOLX: Protein predicted: Swiss-Prot protein existence level 4. From Escherichia coli.
   4184..4475    -  CDS            TcR (fragment): tetracycline efflux protein; tet; confers resistance to tetracycline
   4490..4511    -  protein_bind   CAP binding site: CAP binding activates transcription in the presence of cAMP. E. coli catabolite activator protein
   4524..5606    -  CDS            lacI: lac repressor; lacI; The lac repressor binds to the lac operator to inhibit transcription in E. coli. This inhibition can be relieved by adding lactose or isopropyl-β-D-thiogalactopyranoside (IPTG).
   5607..5684    -  promoter       lacI promoter: lacI
   5692..5971    -  CDS            TcR (fragment): tetracycline efflux protein; tet; confers resistance to tetracycline
