[The description below was written by a language model from this plasmid's Addgene catalogue record and pLannotate feature annotations shown in this document.]
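Description:
pET-21a(+)-BMTU UDG-6xHis is a bacterial expression plasmid of about 6 kb, built on the pET-21 backbone, for producing a His-tagged uracil-DNA glycosylase in E. coli. It replicates from a pBR322/ColE1-type origin and is selected with ampicillin through the β-lactamase gene. The catalogue lists it as high copy, although the annotation also shows the rop gene and the bom region carried over from pBR322. An f1 phage origin is present as well. Short tetracycline-resistance fragments and a predicted E. coli open reading frame appear to be nonfunctional backbone remnants.

The insert, introduced by Gibson assembly, is an E. coli codon-optimised version of the UDG (UNG) gene from the psychrophilic marine bacterium strain BMTU 3346, an enzyme described as heat-labile. The automated annotation labels the coding region as a fragment of Mycobacterium tuberculosis ung, but this is only a homology match and not the true source. Expression is driven by a T7 promoter followed by a lac operator and the T7 gene 10 ribosome binding site, and it ends at the T7 terminator. The plasmid-encoded lacI repressor keeps the cassette off until IPTG is added, in a host that supplies T7 RNA polymerase. The catalogue places the 6xHis tag at the N terminus of the insert, whereas the plasmid name suggests a trailing tag. The feature table does not annotate the tag, so its position cannot be confirmed from the record.

The purified enzyme is intended for carry-over contamination control in nucleic acid amplification, where it destroys uracil-containing amplicons left from earlier reactions.
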