Addgene plasmid #172197: pET-21a(+)-BMTU UDG-6xHis
Purpose: expresses His-tagged uracil-DNA-glycosylase enzyme from marine bacterium BMTU 3346 for the purpose of cross contamination prevention in nucleic acid amplification reactions
Depositing lab: Andrea Pauli. Depositing organization: Research Institute of Molecular Pathology (IMP).
Backbone
  Vector backbone: pET-21(+)
  Backbone manufacturer: EMD Bioscience
  Backbone size w/o insert (bp): 5443
  Total vector size (bp): 5996
  Vector type: Bacterial Expression
Growth in bacteria
  Bacterial resistance: Ampicillin, 100 μg/mL
  Growth temperature: 37°C
  Growth strain: DH5alpha
  Copy number: High Copy
Gene/Insert
  Gene/Insert name: BMTU UDG (alt names: BMTU 3346 UDG; UNG; uracil-DNA-glycosylase)
  Species: marine bacterium BMTU 3346 UDG
  Insert size (bp): 745
  Promoter: T7
  Tag / fusion protein: 6xHis tag (N terminal on insert)
  Cloning method: Gibson Cloning
  Sequencing primers: 5′ TAATACGACTCACTATAGGG
Terms and licenses: Academic/Nonprofit Terms; Industry Terms: Not Available to Industry
Depositor comments: E. coli codon-optimised variant of BMTU 3346 UDG gene originally published in: Jaeger, S., Schmuck, R., & Sobek, H. (2000). Molecular cloning, sequency, and expression of the heat-labile uracil-DNA glycosylase from a marine psychrophilic bacterium, strain BMTU3346. Extremophiles : life under extreme conditions, 4(2), 115–122. https://doi.org/10.1007/s007920050145
How to cite: pET-21a(+)-BMTU UDG-6xHis was a gift from Andrea Pauli (Addgene plasmid # 172197 ; http://n2t.net/addgene:172197 ; RRID:Addgene_172197)
